>Addgene plasmid #228412 | pCCG_linker_nit9E | addgene full sequence | sequence record 459452 | Addgene NGS Result
TATAGTGTCACCTAAATCGTATGTGTATGATACATAAGGTTATGTATTAATTGTAGCCGCGTTCTAACGA
CAATATGTCCATATGGTGCACTCTCAGTACAATCTGCTCTGATGCCGCATAGTTAAGCCAGCCCCGACAC
CCGCCAACACCCGCTGACGCGCCCTGACGGGCTTGTCTGCTCCCGGCATCCGCTTACAGACAAGCTGTGA
CCGTCTCCGGGAGCTGCATGTGTCAGAGGTTTTCACCGTCATCACCGAAACGCGCGAGACGAAAGGGCCT
CGTGATACGCCTATTTTTATAGGTTAATGTCATGATAATAATGGTTTCTTAGACGTCAGGTGGCACTTTT
CGGGGAAATGTGCGCGGAACCCCTATTTGTTTATTTTTCTAAATACATTCAAATATGTATCCGCTCATGA
GACAATAACCCTGATAAATGCTTCAATAATATTGAAAAAGGAAGAGTATGAGTATTCAACATTTCCGTGT
CGCCCTTATTCCCTTTTTTGCGGCATTTTGCCTTCCTGTTTTTGCTCACCCAGAAACGCTGGTGAAAGTA
AAAGATGCTGAAGATCAGTTGGGTGCACGAGTGGGTTACATCGAACTGGATCTCAACAGCGGTAAGATCC
TTGAGAGTTTTCGCCCCGAAGAACGTTTTCCAATGATGAGCACTTTTAAAGTTCTGCTATGTGGCGCGGT
ATTATCCCGTATTGACGCCGGGCAAGAGCAACTCGGTCGCCGCATACACTATTCTCAGAATGACTTGGTT
GAGTACTCACCAGTCACAGAAAAGCATCTTACGGATGGCATGACAGTAAGAGAATTATGCAGTGCTGCCA
TAACCATGAGTGATAACACTGCGGCCAACTTACTTCTGACAACGATCGGAGGACCGAAGGAGCTAACCGC
TTTTTTGCACAACATGGGGGATCATGTAACTCGCCTTGATCGTTGGGAACCGGAGCTGAATGAAGCCATA
CCAAACGACGAGCGTGACACCACGATGCCTGTAGCAATGGCAACAACGTTGCGCAAACTATTAACTGGCG
AACTACTTACTCTAGCTTCCCGGCAACAATTAATAGACTGGATGGAGGCGGATAAAGTTGCAGGACCACT
TCTGCGCTCGGCCCTTCCGGCTGGCTGGTTTATTGCTGATAAATCTGGAGCCGGTGAGCGTGGGTCTCGC
GGTATCATTGCAGCACTGGGGCCAGATGGTAAGCCCTCCCGTATCGTAGTTATCTACACGACGGGGAGTC
AGGCAACTATGGATGAACGAAATAGACAGATCGCTGAGATAGGTGCCTCACTGATTAAGCATTGGTAACT
GTCAGACCAAGTTTACTCATATATACTTTAGATTGATTTAAAACTTCATTTTTAATTTAAAAGGATCTAG
GTGAAGATCCTTTTTGATAATCTCATGACCAAAATCCCTTAACGTGAGTTTTCGTTCCACTGAGCGTCAG
ACCCCGTAGAAAAGATCAAAGGATCTTCTTGAGATCCTTTTTTTCTGCGCGTAATCTGCTGCTTGCAAAC
AAAAAAACCACCGCTACCAGCGGTGGTTTGTTTGCCGGATCAAGAGCTACCAACTCTTTTTCCGAAGGTA
ACTGGCTTCAGCAGAGCGCAGATACCAAATACTGTTCTTCTAGTGTAGCCGTAGTTAGGCCACCACTTCA
AGAACTCTGTAGCACCGCCTACATACCTCGCTCTGCTAATCCTGTTACCAGTGGCTGCTGCCAGTGGCGA
TAAGTCGTGTCTTACCGGGTTGGACTCAAGACGATAGTTACCGGATAAGGCGCAGCGGTCGGGCTGAACG
GGGGGTTCGTGCACACAGCCCAGCTTGGAGCGAACGACCTACACCGAACTGAGATACCTACAGCGTGAGC
TATGAGAAAGCGCCACGCTTCCCGAAGGGAGAAAGGCGGACAGGTATCCGGTAAGCGGCAGGGTCGGAAC
AGGAGAGCGCACGAGGGAGCTTCCAGGGGGAAACGCCTGGTATCTTTATAGTCCTGTCGGGTTTCGCCAC
CTCTGACTTGAGCGTCGATTTTTGTGATGCTCGTCAGGGGGGCGGAGCCTATGGAAAAACGCCAGCAACG
CGGCCTTTTTACGGTTCCTGGCCTTTTGCTGGCCTTTTGCTCACATGTTCTTTCCTGCGTTATCCCCTGA
TTCTGTGGATAACCGTATTACCGCCTTTGAGTGAGCTGATACCGCTCGCCGCAGCCGAACGACCGAGCGC
AGCGAGTCAGTGAGCGAGGAAGCGGAAGAGCGCCCAATACGCAAACCGCCTCTCCCCGCGCGTTGGCCGA
TTCATTAATGCAGGTTAACCTGGCTTATCGAAATTAATACGACTCACTATAGGGAGACCGGCAGATCCAA
TGCGGATGGATTCGCTCACTCGGTGCCGCGGCGGTGCGAAGTTCCTGCCGTGGATTGGGGGATTGCACAG
ACGGTGGAGTGCTTGCTACAGCTAGGTACCCAGTTGCACACCAAACGGTGCCCCTGTGCCCCTGCGTCTA
GGTGTGTCCTGTGAGCAACTGCGCCCGCGCGCGGCACCGGGAAGCTGCGGGAACCTCAATGGATGATTGG
CGCCAGATCCCCGGCATCACCTCAGCACATGGGCAGCCCGAGAAGGAATCGAGGGTAGAAGATATTCCAG
GGTTTCCGCTAGCACAACTTCCAAGCGCCTCTACCGCTACTCCACACACCCACGCTGAATGGCACAACCA
CTGAGGCCTAGCGGTCCCAGCTCCCCGTAACCACGCAGCCCCAGCGACCGAGGTCATCATGACACTATGA
CGACAATCTGGCGGGAGACTTGGGAAAATCGATGACGGGCACCTACCTTGGGAACAATAGAGCAAGTCCA
GTCAACGCCCTAGGGAAGGGGGAAAAAAAAAAAAGAGCCCATTCTCACAAGGAGCAACACTGTGCTGCTA
TCATAGTACACTACAAGCAAAGTCGGGATGTTGCTAGAATCCGTCGGCTACGTCGGTAGATACCTCCCAT
AGGCAGTAAGTCTAGGTATCCAATTTATAGTTCCGCGTATTTCTTCGTCGAACGGGGCACAGCAAAGCCT
AACAGCCGCAGTGCCTCGCAACCAACACCAAGCAGTAATCTCATCCATCCATACAGATCCTCCCACAATA
TCTTTACATGCGCACTTGCGCTGTGTTAGCAGTTTAGGTTCCACTACCAAGGCTGACACGAGCAGCACTG
ACAGCAAACTGCTGCTTGGGGCCAAGAAATTGGCAGTTTGCTGAGCACCTACATATCAGTACACATCAAC
CCTGGTTTAATTGTTAGCCTGGTACTGTTAACCGTCATGAACGAGGACGTGGAGGAAGAACCACGCTAAC
AATTGAACCAGGGTTGATGTATACCTCTCTTACCATATTTGCTTGCTTCCACGTCCCTATCCTCAAGCGA
TTTTGTTCTTGACTTTTTGTATTTCAACGCAAAGGCCATTCAGGTTTCTCATGTTCAACCCTTTGGATGG
CGATGCCGTTCGTCCCAGGACCTCGTGACCTTTGAAAGACGAGAAATATATCCCAAAGCAACTTCTGCTT
ATGGACAAGCAACTGCATGGCGGCCCACAACTCATATCTCGCGTAATCATCCAAACGCTAGGCCCGAGTA
CTCTACTGTTCTCGAGACACCTACCATAATATGTACCCAATCAGACATGACAACAGTCAACCAAACATAC
CCTGATCCGGCCAAACCCTGACATCCCTAGATGATGGTTAGGCACACAAATGGAAAACGGGACTCGTTGG
TTAGGTGGGAACGCTTGTATTGCAGCCAGCCAACCGACTCTCCTCGTCCCTCTCGAGTCCCGTTATTGCC
GTTTGACCCAGCCGCCCAGCCGCCAAACAGCTGAGGGAGCCAATGGTCTAATACACCGTCCAACGGCCCC
AGTGATGTTTCAAACTTGATTGACAGCGAACGAAACCCCTGAAACCCGTTATAGATATGTATAGATTTGA
CGGGGTAGCTTGGCCCTAATACGACTCACTATAGGGCGAATTGGAGCTCCACCGCGGTGGCGGCCGCTAG
AAGGAGCAGTCCATCTGCGTGAATCACGAGAGAATCAGCTACTTTGAATCGATGGATGCAGCTACCAGAA
GTCACTCAGTTCGTTCAAAGCCACATCACTGGGCACTTCCATTGGGACAGGCATTGATCGGACGAGACCG
ACTTCTGGCCGCTTTCAACAGCCACATTATATCCATGTCACGGCTACGCGCGGCCTTCGGTAACAGAAAA
GCACACAGACAGCGATTGTGACATGGATTCGGGCAAAGCATTGGTGGTCGCACCAGGTCATCCTGAGTGT
GCAGTGGCTGCTATTCAGATTTCATCTAACTGCGGGAGAGGGGTTCAAAGGGGCGTGACGTCACAGACAA
CGGGTGAAGGACGAAGATTGCCTCACTTCTTTGCTAGCAATTTGCCTGCAAAGAAGGCGCACATGTCAAG
CAAACAACTGGGAAACCACTATTGAATACCCACAATGCAAAGCTCGGAAGGTACGTCTTGATTGCAGTGT
GTCGAGTGTCAAAAAAGAAGCAAGTGTTCATGCAAGCCAAAATTGGCACCTCCTCCACTTCTCCGAGTGC
CCCACCCGAACCTCCAGGCGAGATGGCCGGAACATACCATCCGCGTTGGGATTATGACGTATCTCCTTCT
TCTTCACATGATTCCATCCCGTTGTTGCTTGTTTGCGAGCTGTGACGGGAGATCGTAGATGCCACTTAGG
GCCAGGCAGGCAGTGCAGGCAGCCAGGAACACAAGCTTCCAACTTGGTCATCTCGATTGCCGATTAAGGG
AACCAAATGCCTATATAAGACTGTCCTCCCACCTCCCCAATACCATTCTTTTCTTCTTCCATCATCAGCC
AACAAAGCAATCACATCTTCACTACTTCAAATCAACACAACACTCAAACCACTTTCACAACCCCTCACAT
CAACCAAATCTAGAACTAGTGGATCCCCGGGTTAATTAACATGGCTTTACATAAGGGGGGAGTGAAGAAA
TTGGAGCAGGAGGCGGGAGTAGAAGGAGGTGGTGGACGTGGACATGGTCACGGACATGGACACGGACATG
GACACAAGCATCACGACCATGGCGAGCACCGAGGAGGAGGAGGGGGAGGCTGTGGCGCCCATGGGCATGG
CCATAACCACGGTCACGGCCCAGGCCACGGCCACGCCGGTCTAGTCCGACACACCATCCCCTCTGAAAAC
CCCAAGTCCAACGATCCCAGCTTAGGTCCCAGCCGCCGCCACCGCGAGTCTCCTTACCCGATGCTCTCTG
TCTCCGAAGCGCTCTCCCAAATAGCGCAACACACGCCGATGCCGCAAATCGTCACCTCCAAAGTCGATAG
CTCGCTCATCGGCGCCGTTCTGGCGCAGGACGTTTCGGCGCGCGAAAATGTGCCCGCTTTTCGCGCTAGC
ATCGTCGACGGCTACGCCGTAGTCGTGCCCCAAGACGGGAACATGCGCGGCGTGTTCCCCGTCGTGTCGG
TTTCGCATGCCGCTCCTGGAGATGGGGAAAAAATGCCGACGCTCAAAGAGGGCGAGATTGCCCGGATCAC
CACGGGTGCACCCCTGCCTCCGGGTGCGACATCGGTTATTATGGTGGAGGATACGGTGTTGGTGTCGACG
ACGTCATCCAAGACGGAGGATGCGGAGGATGGAAAGGGAGTGGAGGAGGAGAAGGAGGTGGAGATTTTAG
CAGCTGATAAAGTTCGCGAAGGCGAAAATGTTAGGGAGGTGGGAAGTGATATCAAGCAGGGGCAACTGAT
TCTAGGCAAGGGAGATCAGGTGTCTGCTGTGGGGGGTGAGATTGGTCTGTTGGCCGCCGTGGGTGTGGGT
GAGGTGCAGGTGTACCGACGTCCTGTTGTTGGCGTTCTATCTACGGGTGATGAGATTGTGGACCATGATC
GCCCGGGAGACTTGCGGCTGGGCGAGGTGCGCGATACGAACCGGCCAACTCTCATTTCGGCGGCGAGAGA
TTGGGGGTATGAGGTGATTGATCTTGGAGTGGCGCGGGACAAGGCCGGGACTTTGGAGGAGACGCTGCGG
CAGGCATTGAGGCAGGTTGACGTGGTGATCACGACCGGCGGAGTGTCCATGGGTGAGCTGGATCTCCTCA
AGCCGACGATAGAGCGTTCGCTGGGCGGAACAATTCGCTTTGGTCGGGTGGCAATGAAGCCCGGCAAGCC
TACCACGTTTGCTACCGTTCCGGTAAAGGATAACGACGGAGAGAGAGTTTCCAAGGTAATCTTCTCGCTA
CCAGGTAACCCGGCATCGGCTTTGGTTACGTTTCACTTGTTTGTACTGCCGTCTCTGCACCAAATGTCGG
GCGTCTCACCACCTGGCTTGCCAAAGGTGCCTGTGACACTGGGCCATGATTTCTCCCTCGATAGATCTAG
ACCCGAGTACCACCGGGCCATTGTCTCCGTTAGCAGGGACGGAGTGCTCACCGCGGTCAGCACAGGAGGA
CAGAGAAGCTCGCGGGTAGGAAGTATGAAGGGGGCCAACGCGCTTCTCTGCATGCCTTGCGGACCAGAGC
CGTTGCGCAAGGGTGCCAAGGTGGAAGCGTTGCTTATGGGCGGTTTACGCAGCGATGTGATTTAAGAATT
CGATATCAAGCTTATCGATACCGTCGACCTCGAGGGGGGGCCCGGTACCAGCTTTTGTTCCCTTTAGTGA
GGGTTAATAGGGCGTGCACGGCTATGGGGTCTGAATGCTAAAAGACACCATTTCCCACACTCCCTCTGAT
TTTTTTTATGGTTTTTTTTTATCTTCATTTTTCGCCGTCTTTTATTCGGTTGTTTGGGAGGTTCACATGC
AACGTGCAAGACTGCAAGTATATTGAGATGGGCGCTTCATGCAATGCAGCATCACTGCAGCGACATTGTG
ACATCCACGTTTCGATCGTCTGTGCTTCCCCGTTCATGTACGCATGATCTGAAAAAAAAAAAAAAAAAAA
AAGTTGATGTAATAATGAAAATAAACACCCAGGGACGAGCACCCCTTCTGGAATAGGGAGAAAAACTAAA
GGGACGTTTGGGTCTCTACACTTACCAACAGATTCATGTACTGATCTTCAGCCTGTACAGAACAGTACAA
TGTCCAAAACTCGTTATCATTACTCTATGTGCCCAAAATGACCCAGATATACATCAACCCACTACATCCT
TTTGTTCTTGTTTTTTTTTTTTTTTTTTGCTACTTCGAAAAGAATTTCCGTTTAGTTGCTCTTGCTCATG
TGCTCAAGACGGATGCTGACCGCCCTTCTGTGAGCCTCGAGCTCCTCAACCTTAGCCAACTGCATGACAG
CCTGGCCGACGTTTTTGAGACCCTCGGCAGTCAAGTTGGAGCTGGTAATGTGCTTGACGAACGAGGCGAG
ATTGACGCCAGAGTACTGCTTGGCAAAGCCATAGGTAGCTATGTGTCTTGACGTTAGCAGAAGAATCTGT
GAAGCGGGGCTATTTATGATATGTAACTTACGCAGCGAGTGGTTAACACCAGCAGAGTAATCGCCAACGG
ACTCAGGAGTCCAGGCGCCAATGAAGACACTACCGGCGTTCATGACAAGATCGACAGCCTTCTCGGCCTC
CTTGATCTGGAGGATCAAGTGCTCAGGAGCGTACTTGTTGCTGAGCTCCATGGCCTCCTCGACGGTCTTG
ACCTGCACGGTGATCGAGTGGGCGATGGAGCCACGGACAATCTGGACGCGAGGAAGCTCCGTAGCCTGAC
GGTGAACCTCGTCCTCAATAGCCTGAAGATGCTCCTCGTCGAGGTCAATAGCGATCAGGATGACCTGACT
GTCAACGCCGTGCTCAGCCTGGGACAGGAGATCCGAGGCAACGAACGCGGGGTTGGCGTCCTTGTCAGCG
ATGACCAGCACCTCGGACGGGCCAGCGGGCATGTCAATACCAACGGCAGCGTTGGTGTCGTTGCTGACGA
ACATCTTGGCAGCAGTGACGAACTGGTTACCGGGGCCGAGAATCTTGTCGACCTTGGTGATGCTCTCGGT
GCCGTAGGCCATGGCAGCTACGGCCTGGGCACCGCCGGCAAGCACGATGGACTCGGCGCCAACCTTGTGA
GCGACGTAGACAATCTCGGGAGTGATGGTTCCGTCGGCGCGGGGAGGAGAGGCGAACACAATCTTGTTGC
AGCCGGCGACCATGGCGGGAACACCCAGCATAAGGGCAGTGCTGGGGAGAACGGCGGTACCGCCGGGGAT
GTAGCAGCCGACGGCCTCGATGGGACGAGAGAAACGGCTGCAGACAACACCGGGCATGGTCTCGACCTGG
AGGGGCTTCTCCTCCTTCTGGGCGGCGTGGAACTTGCGGATGTTCTCGAAGGACACGTCGATGGCAGCAA
TGGTCTCCTCAGGGAGCTGCATAAGCTCCTTGGGGAAGGGCGCCTTCAGGACGGGGCTAGTAAGAGAGGT
AGCCTTCTCGAACTTGTGAGTGTACGACAGAACAGCCTTGTCGCCGTTCTTGCGGACGTCCTCGATGATG
GGGACAATGATCTTGTAGATGGCATCGGACGACTTTTGCGCAGGACGCTTGAGAGCAGCATCGAGCTCCT
CGGTAGAGACCTTGGAGGCGTCGAAACGTCTCATGGTGATCTTCTCAGGGGTGGTCTCCTGGGCGGCCTC
CTTGGTGACAGGGGCCGAAGTGGCAGCGAGAGCGGACGCCGCAGGCTTGATGCCCTCCTTCTCAGCCCAC
TTACCCTTAGCATCTCCAGTCCTGCGCTTGACCTTCCAGCTCTTGGCGTCAAGGCTCCTTTCGATATCGG
CAAGAGTAACGCCGGCAGCAACGGCCCTGGTAAGAGCAAAGTAGAAGAGATCGGCAGCCTCAAAGGCGAT
TTCCTGGGGGGTCTGAGCGGTGCAGAGCTCCTCAGCCTCCTCCATGATCTTGGCCCGGACTAGCTTCTCA
TCGGAGAAGAGACGGGCAGTGTAGGAGCCCTCGGGGGCAGACTGTTTCCTCGAAATCAAAGTCTGCTCGA
GCTTGGGAAGGCCTTTGAGCTGACCAAAGCAGCCGGACTGATCGAGGTGGCAGAAACGACCCTTCTGCTT
CACGACAAACTTGAGAGCATCGTTATCGCAGTCAAGCGAGATGCGGACGAGCTCCTGAGTGTCTCCGGAA
GTAGCACCCTTGTACCAGAGACCGCGCTTCCGGCTCTGATAGACACCAGTCTGTGTCCTGAGGGCCTCGT
TCACACTCTCGGCACTGCTGTAGACCAGACCCAGAGCAGTGTCGTGCTCATCAACGACAACGGTGGGGAG
AAGACCATCGGGACGGTCAGACTTCCAGACGCTCGAGAGGATGGTGGAGATGGCAAGCTTCAGCTGCTCG
AGTTC
Features (pLannotate 1.2.2; 14 found; start..end, strand, type, name):
     80..131     -  misc_feature   bom (fragment): basis of mobility region from pBR322
    233..268     -  CDS            rop (fragment): Rop protein, which maintains plasmids at low copy number; rop
    363..467     +  promoter       AmpR promoter: bla
    468..1328    +  CDS            AmpR: β-lactamase; bla; confers resistance to ampicillin, carbenicillin, and related antibiotics
   1499..2087    +  rep_origin     ori: high-copy-number ColE1/pMB1/pBR322/pUC origin of replication
   2270..2323    +  CDS            lacI (fragment): lac repressor; lacI; The lac repressor binds to the lac operator to inhibit transcription in E. coli. This inhibition can be relieved by adding lactose or isopropyl-β-D-thiogalactopyranoside (IPTG).
   2345..2363    +  promoter       T7 promoter: promoter for bacteriophage T7 RNA polymerase
   4007..4025    +  promoter       T7 promoter: promoter for bacteriophage T7 RNA polymerase
   4034..4058    +  misc_feature   MCS (fragment): pBluescript multiple cloning site
   4979..4998    +  misc_feature   MCS (fragment): pBluescript multiple cloning site
   6646..6699    +  misc_feature   MCS (fragment): pBluescript multiple cloning site
   6711..6728    -  promoter       T3 promoter (fragment): promoter for bacteriophage T3 RNA polymerase
   7271..9334    -  CDS            HIS4 (fragment): HIS2_YEAST - Experimental evidence at protein level: Swiss-Prot protein existence level 1. From Saccharomyces cerevisiae (strain ATCC 204508 / S288c) (Baker's yeast).
   9384..17      -  promoter       SP6 promoter (across the origin): promoter for bacteriophage SP6 RNA polymerase
