[The description below was written by a language model from this plasmid's Addgene catalogue record and pLannotate feature annotations shown in this document.]
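Description:
pCCG_linker_nit9E is a 9,385-nt expression plasmid for the filamentous fungus Neurospora crassa, built on the PMF272 backbone and designed to integrate its payload at the his-3 locus. In E. coli it is maintained as a high-copy plasmid through a ColE1/pUC-type origin and selected with ampicillin via the β-lactamase gene and its native promoter. The annotation also picks up short backbone remnants (bom, rop and lacI fragments), T7, T3 and SP6 phage promoters, and pieces of a pBluescript-type multiple cloning site that flank the cloned regions.

The insert, assembled by Gibson cloning, is a truncated form of the N. crassa NIT-9 gene in which the N-terminal G domain has been removed. This leaves the E portion of the protein preceded by the linkage region at its N terminus, as the construct name and stated purpose indicate. The automated feature table does not annotate the NIT-9 coding sequence itself, nor the fungal promoter driving it. The "pCCG" in the name may allude to a ccg-type promoter, but the record does not state the promoter. The large reverse-strand feature labelled as a fragment of yeast HIS4 is a homology-based call. In this context it most plausibly corresponds to the N. crassa his-3 sequence used for targeting, since his-3 targeting vectors generally rely on homologous recombination to restore histidine prototrophy in a his-3 mutant recipient, which allows selection of single-copy integrants at a defined site.

The plasmid is intended for expressing the isolated linker-plus-E-domain version of NIT-9 in N. crassa, presumably to compare the contribution of individual domains with that of the full-length protein.
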