Addgene plasmid #228412: pCCG_linker_nit9E
Purpose: Expression of NIT-9E with linkage region at the N terminus in N. crassa at the his-3 locus
Depositing lab: Robert Haensch. Depositing organization: Technische Universitaet Braunschweig.
Backbone
  Vector backbone: PMF272
  Vector type: Protein expression in N. crassa
Growth in bacteria
  Bacterial resistance: Ampicillin, 100 μg/mL
  Growth temperature: 37°C
  Growth strain: DH5alpha
  Copy number: High Copy
Gene/Insert
  Gene/Insert name: NIT-9
  Species: Neurospora crassa
  Mutation: truncation of the N terminal G domain
  Cloning method: Gibson Cloning
  Sequencing primers: 5′ n/a
Terms and licenses: Academic/Nonprofit Terms; Industry Terms: Not Available to Industry
How to cite: pCCG_linker_nit9E was a gift from Robert Haensch (Addgene plasmid # 228412 ; http://n2t.net/addgene:228412 ; RRID:Addgene_228412)
